>Addgene plasmid #146100 | pETM-11-6His-DmEDC3_331-680_D | depositor full sequence | sequence record 288545 | Full Sequence
TGGCGAATGGG
[124 nt withheld, positions 12-135]
C
[91 nt withheld, positions 137-227]
A
[49 nt withheld, positions 229-277]
CCTTTGACGTTGGAGTCCACGTTCTTT
[37 nt withheld, positions 305-341]
ACCCTATCTCGGTCTATTCTTTTGATTTATAAGGGATTTTGCCGATTTCGGCCTATTGGTTAAAAAATGA
GCTGATTTAACAAAAATTTAACGCGAATTTTAACAAAATATTAACGTTTACAATTTCAGGTGGCACTTTT
CGGGGAAATGTGCGCGGAACCCCTATTTGTTTATTTTTCTAAATACATTCAAATATGTATCCGCTCATGA
ATTAATTCTTAGAAAAACTCATCGAGCATCAAATGAAACTGCAATTTATTCATATCAGGATTATCAATAC
CATATTTTTGAAAAAGCCGTTTCTGTAATGAAGGAGAAAACTCACCGAGGCAGTTCCATAGGATGGCAAG
ATCCTGGTATCGGTCTGCGATTCCGACTCGTCCAACATCAATACAACCTATTAATTTCCCCTCGTCAAAA
ATAAGGTTATCAAGTGAGAAATCACCATGAGTGACGACTGAATCCGGTGAGAATGGCAAAAGTTTATGCA
TTTCTTTCCAGACTTGTTCAACAGGCCAGCCATTACGCTCGTCATCAAAATCACTCGCATCAACCAAACC
GTTATTCATTCGTGATTGCGCCTGAGCGAGACGAAATACGCGATCGCTGTTAAAAGGACAATTACAAACA
GGAATCGAATGCAACCGGCGCAGGAACACTGCCAGCGCATCAACAATATTTTCACCTGAATCAGGATATT
CTTCTAATACCTGGAATGCTGTTTTCCCGGGGATCGCAGTGGTGAGTAACCATGCATCATCAGGAGTACG
GATAAAATGCTTGATGGTCGGAAGAGGCATAAATTCCGTCAGCCAGTTTAGTCTGACCATCTCATCTGTA
ACATCATTGGCAACGCTACCTTTGCCATGTTTCAGAAACAACTCTGGCGCATCGGGCTTCCCATACAATC
GATAGATTGTCGCACCTGATTGCCCGACATTATCGCGAGCCCATTTATACCCATATAAATCAGCATCCAT
GTTGGAATTTAATCGCGGCCTAGAGCAAGACGTTTCCCGTTGAATATGGCTCATAACACCCCTTGTATTA
CTGTTTATGTAAGCAGACAGTTTTATTGTTCATGACCAAAATCCCTTAACGTGAGTTTTCGTTCCACTGA
GCGTCAGACCCCGTAGAAAAGATCAAAGGATCTTCTTGAGATCCTTTTTTTCTGCGCGTAATCTGCTGCT
TGCAAACAAAAAAACCACCGCTACCAGCGGTGGTTTGTTTGCCGGATCAAGAGCTACCAACTCTTTTTCC
GAAGGTAACTGGCTTCAGCAGAGCGCAGATACCAAATACTGTCCTTCTAGTGTAGCCGTAGTTAGGCCAC
CACTTCAAGAACTCTGTAGCACCGCCTACATACCTCGCTCTGCTAATCCTGTTACCAGTGGCTGCTGCCA
GTGGCGATAAGTCGTGTCTTACCGGGTTGGACTCAAGACGATAGTTACCGGATAAGGCGCAGCGGTCGGG
CTGAACGGGGGGTTCGTGCACACAGCCCAGCTTGGAGCGAACGACCTACACCGAACTGAGATACCTACAG
CGTGAGCTATGAGAAAGCGCCACGCTTCCCGAAGGGAGAAAGGCGGACAGGTATCCGGTAAGCGGCAGGG
TCGGAACAGGAGAGCGCACGAGGGAGCTTCCAGGGGGAAACGCCTGGTATCTTTATAGTCCTGTCGGGTT
TCGCCACCTCTGACTTGAGCGTCGATTTTTGTGATGCTCGTCAGGGGGGCGGAGCCTATGGAAAAACGCC
AGCAACGCGGCCTTTTTACGGTTCCTGGCCTTTTGCTGGCCTTTTGCTCACATGTTCTTTCCTGCGTTAT
CCCCTGATTCTGTGGATAACCGTATTACCGCCTTTGAGTGAGCTGATACCGCTCGCCGCAGCCGAACGAC
CGAGCGCAGCGAGTCAGTGAGCGAGGAAGCGGAAGAGCGCCTGATGCGGTATTTTCTCCTTACGCATCTG
TGCGGTATTTCACACCGCATATATGGTGCACTCTCAGTACAATCTGCTCTGATGCCGCATAGTTAAGCCA
GTATACACTCCGCTATCGCTACGTGACTGGGTCATGGCTGCGCCCCGACACCCGCCAACACCCGCTGACG
CGCCCTGACGGGCTTGTCTGCTCCCGGCATCCGCTTACAGACAAGCTGTGACCGTCTCCGGGAGCTGCAT
GTGTCAGAGGTTTTCACCGTCATCACCGAAACGCGCGAGGCAGCTGCGGTAAAGCTCATCAGCGTGGTCG
TGAAGCGATTCACAGATGTCTGCCTGTTCATCCGCGTCCAGCTCGTTGAGTTTCTCCAGAAGCGTTAATG
TCTGGCTTCTGATAAAGCGGGCCATGTTAAGGGCGGTTTTTTCCTGTTTGGTCACTGATGCCTCCGTGTA
AGGGGGATTTCTGTTCATGGGGGTAATGATACCGATGAAACGAGAGAGGATGCTCACGATACGGGTTACT
GATGATGAACATGCCCGGTTACTGGAACGTTGTGAGGGTAAACAACTGGCGGTATGGATGCGGCGGGACC
AGAGAAAAATCACTCAGGGTCAATGCCAGCGCTTCGTTAATACAGATGTAGGTGTTCCACAGGGTAGCCA
GCAGCATCCTGCGATGCAGATCCGGAACATAATGGTGCAGGGCGCTGACTTCCGCGTTTCCAGACTTTAC
GAAACACGGAAACCGAAGACCATTCATGTTGTTGCTCAGGTCGCAGACGTTTTGCAGCAGCAGTCGCTTC
ACGTTCGCTCGCGTATCGGTGATTCATTCTGCTAACCAGTAAGGCAACCCCGCCAGCCTAGCCGGGTCCT
CAACGACAGGAGCACGATCATGCGCACCCGTGGGGCCGCCATGCCGGCGATAATGGCCTGCTTCTCGCCG
AAACGTTTGGTGGCGGGACCAGTGACGAAGGCTTGAGCGAGGGCGTGCAAGATTCCGAATACCGCAAGCG
ACAGGCCGATCATCGTCGCGCTCCAGCGAAAGCGGTCCTCGCCGAAAATGACCCAGAGCGCTGCCGGCAC
CTGTCCTACGAGTTGCATGATAAAGAAGACAGTCATAAGTGCGGCGACGATAGTCATGCCCCGCGCCCAC
CGGAAGGAGCTGACTGGGTTGAAGGCTCTCAAGGGCATCGGTCGAGATCCCGGTGCCTAATGAGTGAGCT
AACTTACATTAATTGCGTTGCGCTCACTGCCCGCTTTCCAGTCGGGAAACCTGTCGTGCCAGCTGCATTA
ATGAATCGGCCAACGCGCGGGGAGAGGCGGTTTGCGTATTGGGCGCCAGGGTGGTTTTTCTTTTCACCAG
TGAGACGGGCAACAGCTGATTGCCCTTCACCGCCTGGCCCTGAGAGAGTTGCAGCAAGCGGTCCACGCTG
GTTTGCCCCAGCAGGCGAAAATCCTGTTTGATGGTGGTTAACGGCGGGATATAACATGAGCTGTCTTCGG
TATCGTCGTATCCCACTACCGAGATATCCGCACCAACGCGCAGCCCGGACTCGGTAATGGCGCGCATTGC
GCCCAGCGCCATCTGATCGTTGGCAACCAGCATCGCAGTGGGAACGATGCCCTCATTCAGCATTTGCATG
GTTTGTTGAAAACCGGACATGGCACTCCAGTCGCCTTCCCGTTCCGCTATCGGCTGAATTTGATTGCGAG
TGAGATATTTATGCCAGCCAGCCAGACGCAGACGCGCCGAGACAGAACTTAATGGGCCCGCTAACAGCGC
GATTTGCTGGTGACCCAATGCGACCAGATGCTCCACGCCCAGTCGCGTACCGTCTTCATGGGAGAAAATA
ATACTGTTGATGGGTGTCTGGTCAGAGACATCAAGAAATAACGCCGGAACATTAGTGCAGGCAGCTTCCA
CAGCAATGGCATCCTGGTCATCCAGCGGATAGTTAATGATCAGCCCACTGACGCGTTGCGCGAGAAGATT
GTGCACCGCCGCTTTACAGGCTTCGACGCCGCTTCGTTCTACCATCGACACCACCACGCTGGCACCCAGT
TGATCGGCGCGAGATTTAATCGCCGCGACAATTTGCGACGGCGCGTGCAGGGCCAGACTGGAGGTGGCAA
CGCCAATCAGCAACGACTGTTTGCCCGCCAGTTGTTGTGCCACGCGGTTGGGAATGTAATTCAGCTCCGC
CATCGCCGCTTCCACTTTTTCCCGCGTTTTCGCAGAAACGTGGCTGGCCTGGTTCACCACGCGGGAAACG
GTCTGATAAGAGACACCGGCATACTCTGCGACATCGTATAACGTTACTGGTTTCACATTCACCACCCTGA
ATTGACTCTCTTCCGGGCGCTATCATGCCATACCGCGAAAGGTTTTGCGCCATTCGATGGTGTCCGGGAT
CTCGACGCTCTCCCTTATGCGACTCCTGCATTAGGAAGCAGCCCAGTAGTAGGTTGAGGCCGTTGAGCAC
CGCCGCCGCAAGGAATGGTGCATGCAAGGAGATGGCGCCCAACAGTCCCCCGGCCACGGGGCCTGCCACC
ATACCCACGCCGAAACAAGCGCTCATGAGCCCGAAGTGGCGAGCCCGATCTTCCCCATCGGTGATGTCGG
CGATATAGGCGCCAGCAACCGCACCTGTGGCGCCGGTGATGCCGGCCACGATGCGTCCGGCGTAGAGGAT
CGAGATCTCGATCCCGCGAAATTAATACGACTCACTATAGGGGAATTGTGAGCGGATAACAATTCCCCTC
TAGAAATAATTTTGATTTAACTTTAAGAAGGAGATATACCATGAAACATCACCATCACCATCACCCCATG
AGCGATTACGACATCCCCACTACTGAGAATCTTTATTTTCAGGGCGCCATGGTAACTTTTGGCAGCGAGG
CGGACGATCCGCTGATCCACGAGGATTTCGATTTTGAGGGCAATCTAGCGCTGTTCGACAAGCAGGCAAT
TTGGGACGACATCGAGTCGACGACCCAAAAACCAGATGTGGTGCGGCACATTGTGAACAATCATCATCAT
AAGCCAGAGCAGAAGTATCGGCACGACGAGAACATCCTGGCCAGCAAACCACTACAATTGCGCCAGATCG
AAAGCATGTTCGGCGGCAGCCAGGACTTTGTGACGGACGACGGTCTCATTATACCGACGATTCCGGCTTA
CGTTCGGAATAAAATCGAGATAAGTGCCGATAAGGCGGGCCTCTCTCTGCAGAGGCAGATCGACATTTTG
GCGCGCGGAGCCAGTGATCTGGCCATTACACTGCTGGGCGGCGCCAGGCGATTGACGCCGGCCAACAACC
ATCAGTGGCCGAAGATTGCCATCATCTGCGATGGCGGCAAAAATATGAGAACAATTAACATTGGAGCAGC
CACAGGTCGCCAGCTGGCTTCGCATGGGCTTACTGTCCTGCTGTACGTGGAGCAGGCCAAACTGCTGGAG
CAGAACAGCAGCAGCCCAGAGATTTCATTGTTCAAGGCAACCGACAATGTCATAGTTCACTCAGTAGACG
CCTTACCCACGCCAGATCTTGTGATATTATCAACTAACACCGCTAATTTATCGGATGCGATCAGGAAATG
GCTCAGTGTAAATCGCGCTTCGGTGCTTGCCATAGACCCGCCGCCGTGTGGCATTAATGAGGTTGCTATC
AAGTACTCAATACTACCCATACTACCATTAAATGGCATATCAACAGCAACAACATCATCATCCTCTTCGG
CTGCCGCCACACCAACTCCCATTGCTAGCACTTCGGCAGCAGCATCGGCTACCAAATCAGCAGCATCAAC
GAACAATTGTGGCAAATTGTATTTATGTAATCTAGGTATACCGGATAAATTCTATCGTGATTGTGGCATT
AAGTACAAAAGTCCGTATGGACATAAATATGTGATACCGATTCACTCAAAGGACTGAGGTACCGGATCCG
AATTCGAGCTCCGTCGACAAGCTTGCGGCCGCACTCGAGCACCACCACCACCACCACTGAGATCCGGCTG
CTAACAAAGCCCGAAAGGAAGCTGAGTTGGCTGCTGCCACCGCTGAGCAATAACTAGCATAACCCCTTGG
GGCCTCTAAACGGGTCTTGAGGGGTTTTTTGCTGAAAGGAGGAACTATATCCGGAT
Features (pLannotate 1.2.2; 20 found; start..end, strand, type, name):
     12..467     +  rep_origin     f1 ori (sequence partly withheld): f1 bacteriophage origin of replication; arrow indicates direction of (+) strand synthesis
    494..551     +  promoter       AmpR promoter (fragment): bla
    560..1375    -  CDS            KanR: aminoglycoside phosphotransferase; aph(3')-Ia; confers resistance to kanamycin in bacteria or G418 (Geneticin®) in eukaryotes
   1497..2085    +  rep_origin     ori: high-copy-number ColE1/pMB1/pBR322/pUC origin of replication
   2271..2413    -  misc_feature   bom: basis of mobility region from pBR322
   2515..2706    -  CDS            rop: Rop protein, which maintains plasmids at low copy number; rop
   2723..3103    +  CDS            YPB1_ECOLX: Protein predicted: Swiss-Prot protein existence level 4. From Escherichia coli.
   3175..3466    -  CDS            TcR (fragment): tetracycline efflux protein; tet; confers resistance to tetracycline
   3481..3502    -  protein_bind   CAP binding site: CAP binding activates transcription in the presence of cAMP. E. coli catabolite activator protein
   3515..4597    -  CDS            lacI: lac repressor; lacI; The lac repressor binds to the lac operator to inhibit transcription in E. coli. This inhibition can be relieved by adding lactose or isopropyl-β-D-thiogalactopyranoside (IPTG).
   4598..4675    -  promoter       lacI promoter: lacI
   4683..4962    -  CDS            TcR (fragment): tetracycline efflux protein; tet; confers resistance to tetracycline
   4984..5002    +  promoter       T7 promoter: promoter for bacteriophage T7 RNA polymerase
   5003..5027    +  protein_bind   lac operator: The lac repressor binds to the lac operator to inhibit transcription in E. coli. This inhibition can be relieved by adding lactose or isopropyl-β-D-thiogalactopyranoside (IPTG). lac repressor encoded by lacI
   5047..5065    +  RBS            RBS (fragment): efficient ribosome binding site from bacteriophage T7 gene 10 (Olins and Rangwala, 1989)
   5078..5096    +  CDS            7xHis (fragment): 6xHis affinity tag
   5141..6205    +  CDS            Edc3 (fragment): EDC3_DROME - Experimental evidence at protein level: Swiss-Prot protein existence level 1. In the process of mRNA degradation, may play a role in mRNA decapping. From Drosophila melanogaster (Fruit fly).
   6261..6278    +  CDS            9xHis (fragment): 9xHis affinity tag
   6288..6337    +  CDS            SET1 (fragment): solubility-enhancement tag derived from T7 phage gene 10B
   6345..6392    +  terminator     T7 terminator: transcription terminator for bacteriophage T7 RNA polymerase
