[The description below was written by a language model from this plasmid's Addgene catalogue record and pLannotate feature annotations shown in this document.]
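Description:
pETM-11-6His-DmEDC3_331-680_D is a 6,417-nt bacterial expression plasmid for producing a C-terminal portion (residues 331–680) of Drosophila melanogaster EDC3 (Edc3/CG6311/LSm16), a protein implicated in mRNA decapping during mRNA degradation. The catalogue lists the backbone as unknown, although the plasmid name points to pETM-11 and the annotated features fit a pET-type layout. It is selected with kanamycin through an aph(3')-Ia aminoglycoside phosphotransferase gene. It replicates from a ColE1/pMB1-family origin accompanied by the pBR322 bom region and the rop gene, consistent with the low copy number recorded. An f1 phage origin is also present, and short tetracycline-resistance fragments and a partial AmpR promoter appear to be non-functional remnants of the vector's ancestry.

The expression cassette is driven by a T7 promoter followed directly by a lac operator. The plasmid's own lacI gene, under its native promoter, supplies the repressor, so transcription requires a host that provides T7 RNA polymerase and is induced with IPTG or lactose. A T7 gene 10 ribosome binding site precedes an N-terminal polyhistidine tag, which lies upstream of the Edc3 fragment and allows metal-affinity purification. A short stretch between the tag and the insert is unannotated. Downstream of the insert, the annotation detects a second His-tag sequence and a small fragment resembling a T7 gene 10B solubility tag before the T7 terminator. The record does not show whether these are translated as part of the product or lie beyond a stop codon. The stated purpose is simply bacterial expression of this EDC3 fragment. The sequence is depositor-supplied and may be theoretical rather than fully verified.
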