Addgene plasmid #146100: pETM-11-6His-DmEDC3_331-680_D
Purpose: Bacterial Expression of DmEDC3_331-680
Depositing lab: Elisa Izaurralde. Depositing organization: Max Planck Institute for Developmental Biology.
Backbone
  Vector backbone: Unknown
  Vector type: Bacterial Expression
Growth in bacteria
  Bacterial resistance: Kanamycin, 50 μg/mL
  Growth temperature: 37°C
  Growth strain: DH5alpha
  Copy number: Low Copy
Gene/Insert
  Gene/Insert name: DmEDC3_331-680
  Species: D. melanogaster (fly)
  Entrez Gene: Edc3 (a.k.a. CG6311, DmEDC3, Dmel\CG6311, EDC3, LSm16)
  Cloning method: Unknown
Terms and licenses: Academic/Nonprofit Terms; Industry Terms: Not Available to Industry
Depositor comments: Plasmids from this collection were made available to the research community and donated after the lab closed. Please note that the sequence provided by the depositing laboratory may be theoretical/predicted or based on Sanger sequencing results. There may be discrepancies between sequencing results obtained by Addgene and the depositor sequence. If an Addgene verified sequence is not available, please contact before placing your order to request that our lab fully sequence the plasmid.
How to cite: pETM-11-6His-DmEDC3_331-680_D was a gift from Elisa Izaurralde (Addgene plasmid # 146100 ; http://n2t.net/addgene:146100 ; RRID:Addgene_146100)
